>Addgene plasmid #44735 | pHis8-p100(1-899) | addgene partial sequence | sequence record 64670 | T7term 5'-GCTAGTTATTGCTCAGCGG-3'
GGGCTTTGTTAGCAGCCGGATCTCAGTGGTGGTGGTGGTGGTGCTCGAGTGCGGCCGCCTAGTGCACCTG
AGGCTGGGGGTGCCCGTGGCAGAGCCCTCCTGGTGGCTCAGGGGGTGGGCCCAGCTTCTCTGCCTCCTGC
TCCACTGACTGGCTCCCGTACGCACTGTCTTCCTTCACCTCTGTGCTGGGCAGCTTGTCTCGGGTTTCTG
GACCCCTCAGCAGCCTCACTCCCTCCTCTAGGCCCATGTCAGACAGGGCCTCCAGTAGACCTGCCAGGTC
CCCGCCAGCCAGCTCGTAGCTGCGCAGGAGGCTGCCACTGGGTGAGGTTGTCTGTCGGTACGTGTCTACC
AGGCTGCGCAGCCCCAGACGCTCTGCCAGCTCTGCCCAGCTGCCCTGGGCTTCTGGCCCGTCTAGCAGCT
GCTCCAGGTTCTGCAGAGCTGTATCACCAAGTGACAGTCCCGGCCCTGCTGGGCTGGGCGGGGTCAGGGG
TGGCTCCATGGTGTTCTGAGCAGCATTTAGCAGCAAGGTCTTCACCTTGGTGCTGCAAGTGAGGTCAAGA
GGCGTGTGGCCCCGGAAGCTGCTTCGGGTGTCCTTCTCAGGCCCTTCAGAGTCCGAGTCGCTATCAGAGG
TAGGGGGTGAAGGCAGTGGGCACAGGGGCTCCTCGTTTTCAGCATGGATGTCAGCACCAGCCTTCAGAAG
GAGGCGGGTGAGGGTCGGGTACCCCAGTCCAGCTGCCAGGTGCAGGGGTGTGTTTCCCGCAAA
