>Addgene plasmid #44735 | pHis8-p100(1-899) | addgene partial sequence | sequence record 66496 | pBRrevBam 5'-GGTGATGTCGGCGATATAGG-3'
CGATGCGTCCGGCGTAGAGGATCGAGATCTCGATCCCGCGAAATTAATACGACTCACTATAGGGGAATTG
TGAGCGGATAACAATTCCCCTCTAGAAATAATTTTGTTTAACTTTAAGAAGGAGATATACCATGAAACAC
CACCACCACCACCACCACCACGGTGGTCTGGTTCCGCGTGGTTCCCATGGCGGATCCGAATTCATGGAGA
GTTGCTACAACCCAGGTCTGGATGGTATTATTGAATATGATGATTTCAAATTGAACTCCTCCATTGTGGA
ACCCAAGGAGCCAGCCCCAGAAACAGCTGATGGCCCCTACCTGGTGATCGTGGAACAGCCTAAGCAGAGA
GGCTTCCGATTTCGATATGGCTGTGAAGGCCCCTCCCATGGAGGACTGCCCGGTGCCTCCAGTGAGAAGG
GCCGAAAGACCTATCCCACTGTCAAGATCTGTAACTACGAGGGACCAGCCAAGATCGAGGTGGACCTGGT
AACACACAGTGACCCACCTCGTGCTCATGCCCACAGTCTGGTGGGCAAGCAATGCTCGGAGCTGGGGATC
TGCGCCGTTTCTGTGGGGCCCAAGGACATGACTGCCCAATTTAACAACCTGGGTGTCCTGCATGTGACTA
AGAAGAACATGATGGGGACTATGATACAAAAACTTCAGAGGCAGCGGCTCCGCTCTAGGCCCCAGGGCCT
TACGGAGGCCGAGCAGCGGGAGCTGGAGCAAGAGGCCAAAGAACTGAAGAAGGTGATGGATCTGAGTATA
GTGCGGCTGCGCTTCTCTGCCTTCCTTAGAGCCAGTGATGGCTCCTTCTCCCTGCCCCTGAAGCCAGTCA
TCTCCCAGCCCATCCATGACAGCAAATCTCCGGGGGCATCAAACCTGAAGATT
