[The description below was written by a language model from this plasmid's Addgene catalogue record.]
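Description:
pHis8-p100(1-899) is a bacterial expression plasmid built on the pHis8 backbone and carrying human NFKB2, which encodes the NF-κB family precursor protein p100. The insert is recorded as amino acids 1–899. It therefore includes the N-terminal region that gives rise to the processed p52 subunit, together with the C-terminal inhibitory portion that characterises the unprocessed precursor. The plasmid is propagated in standard E. coli cloning strains under kanamycin selection. The record does not state the origin of replication, and copy number is listed as unknown.

The coding sequence is fused to an N-terminal polyhistidine tag supplied by the backbone. The catalogue lists this tag as 6xHis, although the vector name suggests an eight-histidine version, and the record does not resolve the discrepancy. Either form would allow the recombinant protein to be captured by immobilised metal affinity chromatography. The promoter is not explicitly stated, but the recommended sequencing primers are T7 and T7 terminator. This implies that the insert lies within a T7 promoter/terminator expression cassette, which would need a host strain supplying T7 RNA polymerase for protein production. The cloning method is recorded as Gateway cloning, so recombination-derived attachment site sequences may flank the insert, though no feature table is available to confirm this.

The record does not state an intended use. The design is suited to producing and purifying recombinant His-tagged p100 in bacteria, for example for biochemical, structural or interaction studies of NF-κB2 and its role in NF-κB signalling.
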