Addgene plasmid #44735: pHis8-p100(1-899)
Depositing lab: Gourisankar Ghosh. Depositing organization: University of California, San Diego (UCSD).
Backbone
  Vector backbone: pHis8
  Vector type: Bacterial Expression
Growth in bacteria
  Bacterial resistance: Kanamycin, 50 μg/mL
  Growth temperature: 37°C
  Growth strain: DH5alpha
  Copy number: Unknown
Gene/Insert
  Gene/Insert name: p100 (alt name: NFKB2)
  Species: H. sapiens (human)
  Mutation: AA 1-899
  Entrez Gene: NFKB2 (a.k.a. CVID10, H2TF1, LYT-10, LYT10, NF-kB2, p100, p49/p100, p52)
  Tag / fusion protein: 6xHis (N terminal on backbone)
  Cloning method: Gateway Cloning
  Sequencing primers: 5′ T7; 3′ T7 terminator
Terms and licenses: Academic/Nonprofit Terms; Industry Terms: Not Available to Industry
How to cite: pHis8-p100(1-899) was a gift from Gourisankar Ghosh (Addgene plasmid # 44735 ; http://n2t.net/addgene:44735 ; RRID:Addgene_44735)
